>Addgene plasmid #239729 | pKG2437_pGEEC533_pShip-EFS-mRuby2-P2A-PuroR-bGH | addgene full sequence | sequence record 475958 | Addgene NGS Result
CGCTCGCTGACTGCAGGTGCCCGTGTCTCAAAATCTCTGATGTTACATTGCACAAGATAAAAATATATCA
TCATGAACAATAAAACTGTCTGCTTACATAAACAGTAATACAAGGGGTGTTATGAGCCATATTCAACGGG
AAACGTCGAGGCCGCGATTAAATTCCAACATGGATGCTGATTTATATGGGTATAAATGGGCTCGCGATAA
TGTCGGGCAATCAGGTGCGACAATCTATCGCTTGTATGGGAAGCCCGATGCGCCAGAGTTGTTTCTGAAA
CATGGCAAAGGTAGCGTTGCCAATGATGTTACAGATGAGATGGTCAGACTAAACTGGCTGACGGAATTTA
TGCCTCTTCCGACCATCAAGCATTTTATCCGTACTCCTGGTGATGCATGGTTACTCACCACTGCGATCCC
CGGAAAAACAGCATTCCAGGTATTAGAAGAATATCCTGATTCAGGTGAAAATATTGTTGATGCGCTGGCA
GTGTTCCTGCGCCGGTTGCATTCGATTCCTGTTTGTAATTGTCCTTTTAACAGCGATCGCGTATTTCGTC
TAGCTCAGGCGCAATCACGAATGAATAACGGTTTGGTTGATGCGAGTGATTTTGATGACGAGCGTAATGG
CTGGCCTGTTGAACAAGTCTGGAAAGAAATGCATAAACTTTTGCCATTCTCACCGGATTCAGTCGTCACT
CATGGTGATTTCTCACTTGATAACCTTATTTTTGACGAGGGGAAATTAATAGGTTGTATTGATGTTGGAC
GAGTCGGAATCGCAGACCGATACCAGGATCTTGCCATCCTATGGAACTGCCTCGGTGAGTTTTCTCCTTC
ATTACAGAAACGGCTTTTTCAAAAATATGGTATTGATAATCCTGATATGAATAAATTGCAGTTTCATTTG
ATGCTCGATGAGTTTTTCTAATCAGAATTGGTTAATTGGTTGTAACATTATTCAGATTGGGCCCCGTTCC
ACTGAGCGTCAGACCCCGTAGAAAAGATCAAAGGATCTTCTTGAGATCCTTTTTTTCTGCGCGTAATCTG
CTGCTTGCAAACAAAAAAACCACCGCTACCAGCGGTGGTTTGTTTGCCGGATCAAGAGCTACCAACTCTT
TTTCCGAAGGTAACTGGCTTCAGCAGAGCGCAGATACCAAATACTGTTCTTCTAGTGTAGCCGTAGTTAG
GCCACCACTTCAAGAACTCTGTAGCACCGCCTACATACCTCGCTCTGCTAATCCTGTTACCAGTGGCTGC
TGCCAGTGGCGATAAGTCGTGTCTTACCGGGTTGGACTCAAGACGATAGTTACCGGATAAGGCGCAGCGG
TCGGGCTGAACGGGGGGTTCGTGCACACAGCCCAGCTTGGAGCGAACGACCTACACCGAACTGAGATACC
TACAGCGTGAGCTATGAGAAAGCGCCACGCTTCCCGAAGGGAGAAAGGCGGACAGGTATCCGGTAAGCGG
CAGGGTCGGAACAGGAGAGCGCACGAGGGAGCTTCCAGGGGGAAACGCCTGGTATCTTTATAGTCCTGTC
GGGTTTCGCCACCTCTGACTTGAGCGTCGATTTTTGTGATGCTCGTCAGGGGGGCGGAGCCTATGGAAAA
ACGCCAGCAACGCGGCCTTTTTACGGTTCCTGGCCTTTTGCTGGCCTTTTGCTCACATGTTCTTTCCTGC
GTTATCCCCTGATTCTGTGGATAACCGTATTACCGCTAGCATGGATCTCGGGGACGTCTAACTACTAAGC
GAGAGTAGGGAACTGCCAGGCATCAAATAAAACGAAAGGCTCAGTCGGAAGACTGGGCCTTTCGTTTTAT
CTGTTGTTTGTCGGTGAACGCTCTCCTGAGTAGGACAAATCCGCCGGGAGCGGATTTGAACGTTGTGAAG
CAACGGCCCGGAGGGTGGCGGGCAGGACGCCCGCCATAAACTGCCAGGCATCAAACTAAGCAGAAGGCCA
TCCTGACGGATGGCCTTTTTGCGTTTCTACAAACTCTTCCTGTTAGTTAGTTACTTAAGCTCGGGCCCAC
CTGCAGTCTACTTACTGGGCAGAGCGCACATCGCCCACAGTCCCCGAGAAGTTGGGGGGAGGGGTCGGCA
ATTGAACCGGTGCCTAGAGAAGGTGGCGCGGGGTAAACTGGGAAAGTGATGTCGTGTACTGGCTCCGCCT
TTTTCCCGAGGGTGGGGGAGAACCGTATATAAGTGCAGTAGTCGCCGTGAACGTTCTTTTTCGCAACGGG
TTTGCCGCCAGAACACAGTAATGGCCACCATGGTGTCTAAGGGCGAAGAGCTGATCAAGGAAAATATGCG
TATGAAGGTGGTCATGGAAGGTTCGGTCAACGGCCACCAATTCAAATGCACAGGTGAAGGAGAAGGCAAT
CCGTACATGGGAACTCAAACCATGAGGATCAAAGTCATCGAGGGAGGACCCCTGCCATTTGCCTTTGACA
TTCTTGCCACGTCGTTCATGTATGGCAGCCGTACTTTTATCAAGTACCCGAAAGGCATTCCTGATTTCTT
TAAACAGTCCTTTCCTGAGGGTTTTACTTGGGAAAGAGTTACGAGATACGAAGATGGTGGAGTCGTCACC
GTCATGCAGGACACCAGCCTTGAGGATGGCTGTCTCGTTTACCACGTCCAAGTCAGAGGGGTAAACTTTC
CCTCCAATGGTCCCGTGATGCAGAAGAAGACCAAGGGTTGGGAGCCTAATACAGAGATGATGTATCCAGC
AGATGGTGGTCTGAGGGGATACACTCATATGGCACTGAAAGTTGATGGTGGTGGCCATCTGTCTTGCTCT
TTCGTAACAACTTACAGGTCAAAAAAGACCGTCGGGAACATCAAGATGCCCGGTATCCATGCCGTTGATC
ACCGCCTGGAAAGGTTAGAGGAAAGTGACAATGAAATGTTCGTAGTACAACGCGAACACGCAGTTGCCAA
GTTCGCCGGGCTTGGTGGTGGGATGGACGAGCTGTACAAGGGAAGCGGAGCTACTAACTTCAGCCTGCTG
AAGCAGGCTGGAGACGTGGAGGAGAACCCTGGACCTATGACCGAGTACAAGCCCACGGTGCGCCTCGCCA
CCCGCGACGACGTCCCCAGGGCCGTACGCACCCTCGCCGCCGCGTTCGCCGACTACCCCGCCACGCGCCA
CACCGTCGATCCGGACCGCCACATCGAGCGGGTCACCGAGCTGCAAGAACTCTTCCTCACGCGCGTCGGG
CTCGACATCGGCAAGGTGTGGGTCGCGGACGACGGCGCCGCGGTGGCGGTCTGGACCACGCCGGAGAGCG
TCGAAGCGGGGGCGGTGTTCGCCGAGATCGGCCCGCGCATGGCCGAGTTGAGCGGTTCCCGGCTGGCCGC
GCAGCAACAGATGGAAGGCCTCCTGGCGCCGCACCGGCCCAAGGAGCCCGCGTGGTTCCTGGCCACCGTC
GGCGTCTCGCCCGACCACCAGGGCAAGGGTCTGGGCAGCGCCGTCGTGCTCCCCGGAGTGGAGGCGGCCG
AGCGCGCCGGGGTGCCCGCCTTCCTGGAGACATCCGCGCCCCGCAACCTCCCCTTCTACGAGCGGCTCGG
CTTCACCGTCACCGCCGACGTCGAGGTGCCCGAAGGACCGCGCACCTGGTGCATGACCCGCAAGCCCGGT
GCCTGACAACGTTGCACCTGTGCCTTCTAGTTGCCAGCCATCTGTTGTTTGCCCCTCCCCCGTGCCTTCC
TTGACCCTGGAAGGTGCCACTCCCACTGTCCTTTCCTAATAAAATGAGGAAATTGCATCGCATTGTCTGA
GTAGGTGTCATTCTATTCTGGGGGGTGGGGTGGGGCAGGACAGCAAGGGGGAGGATTGGGAAGACAATAG
CAGGCATGCTGGGGATGCGGTGGGCTCTATGG
Features (pLannotate 1.2.2; 8 found; start..end, strand, type, name):
    122..931     +  CDS            KanR: aminoglycoside phosphotransferase; aph(3')-Ia; confers resistance to kanamycin in bacteria or G418 (Geneticin®) in eukaryotes
   1021..1609    +  rep_origin     ori: high-copy-number ColE1/pMB1/pBR322/pUC origin of replication
   1777..1820    -  terminator     rrnB T1 terminator: Escherichia coli rrnB; transcription terminator T1 from the E. coli rrnB gene
   1952..1979    +  terminator     rrnB T2 terminator: transcription terminator T2 from the E. coli rrnB gene
   2047..2258    +  promoter       EF-1α core promoter: core promoter for human elongation factor EF-1α
   2270..2980    +  CDS            mRuby2: mRuby2 is a basic (constitutively fluorescent) red fluorescent protein published in 2012, derived from Entacmaea quadricolor. It has moderate acid sensitivity.
   3047..3646    +  CDS            PuroR (fragment): puromycin N-acetyltransferase; pac from Streptomyces; confers resistance to puromycin
   3658..3882    +  polyA_signal   bGH poly(A) signal: bovine growth hormone polyadenylation signal
