[The description below was written by a language model from this plasmid's Addgene catalogue record and pLannotate feature annotations shown in this document.]
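Description:
pKG2437_pGEEC533_pShip-EFS-mRuby2-P2A-PuroR-bGH is a compact (about 3.9 kb) synthetic-biology plasmid built on the pShip backbone by Golden Gate assembly. It carries a single mammalian transcription unit. It is propagated in E. coli through a high-copy ColE1/pUC-type origin and selected with kanamycin via an aminoglycoside phosphotransferase (aph(3')-Ia) gene. Two bacterial rrnB terminators (T1 and T2) lie between the origin and the start of the mammalian cassette, where they likely insulate the insert from backbone read-through transcription. No viral packaging elements, recombinase sites or transposon ends are annotated, so the record points to a plain expression plasmid rather than a viral or integrating vector.

The payload is driven by EFS, the short intron-less core promoter of human elongation factor 1α, which gives constitutive expression in mammalian cells. It transcribes one open reading frame encoding the red fluorescent protein mRuby2 (derived from Entacmaea quadricolor), followed by a P2A ribosome-skipping peptide and puromycin N-acetyltransferase (from Streptomyces alboniger). The transcript ends at the bovine growth hormone polyadenylation signal. The P2A itself is not annotated in the feature table, but it is named in the construct and fits the short gap between the two coding sequences. The annotation tool labels PuroR as a fragment, probably because the fused gene lacks its own start codon. Because both proteins come from the same mRNA, red fluorescence reports on expression of the cassette while puromycin allows enrichment of expressing cells. The stated purpose is simply EFS-driven expression of mRuby2 and PuroR, and the associated publication concerns transcriptional and translational regulation of transgenes.
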