Addgene plasmid #239729: pKG2437_pGEEC533_pShip-EFS-mRuby2-P2A-PuroR-bGH
Purpose: Plasmid expressing mRuby2 and PuroR with the EFS promoter
Depositing lab: Kate Galloway. Depositing organization: Massachusetts Institute of Technology. Publication: High-resolution profiling reveals coupled transcriptional and translational regulation of transgenes. Peterman EL, Ploessl DS, Love KS, Sanabria V, Daniels RF, Johnstone CP, Godavarti DR, Kabaria SR, Oakes CG, Pai AA, Galloway KE. Nucleic Acids Research, Volume 53, Issue 11, 24 June 2025, gkaf528 10.1093/nar/gkaf528 PubMed 39651241.
Backbone
  Vector backbone: pShip
  Vector type: Synthetic Biology
Growth in bacteria
  Bacterial resistance: Kanamycin, 50 μg/mL
  Growth temperature: 30°C
  Growth strain: NEB Stable
  Copy number: High Copy
Gene/Insert
  Gene/Insert name: mRuby2-P2A-PuroR
  Species: Entacmaea quadricolor, Streptomyces alboniger
  Cloning method: Golden Gate
Terms and licenses: Academic/Nonprofit Terms; Industry Terms: Not Available to Industry
Depositor comments: Please visit https://doi.org/10.1101/2024.11.26.625483 for bioRxiv preprint.
How to cite: pKG2437_pGEEC533_pShip-EFS-mRuby2-P2A-PuroR-bGH was a gift from Kate Galloway (Addgene plasmid # 239729 ; http://n2t.net/addgene:239729 ; RRID:Addgene_239729)
